Addgene plasmid #19093: AF0837(128-241)
Depositing lab: SeWon Suh. Depositing organization: Seoul National University. Publication: Structural and functional insights into dom34, a key component of no-go mRNA decay. Lee HH, Kim YS, Kim KH, Heo I, Kim SK, Kim O, Kim HK, Yoon JY, Kim HS, Kim do J, Lee SJ, Yoon HJ, Kim SJ, Lee BG, Song HK, Kim VN, Park CM, Suh SW. Mol Cell. 2007 Sep 21. 27(6):938-50. 10.1016/j.molcel.2007.07.019 PubMed 17889667.
Backbone
  Vector backbone: pET21a(+)
  Backbone size w/o insert (bp): 5443
  Vector type: Bacterial Expression
Growth in bacteria
  Bacterial resistance: Ampicillin, 100 μg/mL
  Growth temperature: 37°C
  Growth strain: DH5alpha
  Copy number: High Copy
Gene/Insert
  Gene/Insert name: Cell division protein pelota (alt name: Archaeoglobus fulgidus)
  Species: Archaeoglobus fulgidus
  Insert size (bp): 342
  Entrez Gene: DOM34 (a.k.a. YNL001W)
  Tag / fusion protein: C tag (C terminal on insert)
  Cloning method: Restriction Enzyme; 5′ cloning site NdeI (not destroyed); 3′ cloning site XhoI (not destroyed)
  Sequencing primers: 5′ t7
Terms and licenses: Academic/Nonprofit Terms; Industry Terms: Not Available to Industry
How to cite: AF0837(128-241) was a gift from SeWon Suh (Addgene plasmid # 19093 ; http://n2t.net/addgene:19093 ; RRID:Addgene_19093)
