[The description below was written by a language model from this plasmid's Addgene catalogue record.]
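Description:
AF0837(128-241) is a bacterial expression plasmid built on the pET21a(+) backbone, carrying a 342 bp fragment of the Archaeoglobus fulgidus gene for the cell division protein pelota (locus AF0837). As the name indicates, the insert encodes only residues 128–241, an internal portion of the protein rather than the full-length polypeptide. Pelota is the archaeal counterpart of yeast Dom34, which explains why the record cross-references the DOM34 gene entry even though the listed species of the insert is A. fulgidus. The fragment was cloned between the NdeI and XhoI sites, both of which remain intact, and carries a C-terminal tag. The record only calls this a "C tag"; in pET21a(+), cloning into XhoI without a stop codon normally places the insert in frame with the vector's C-terminal hexahistidine tag, but the tag's identity is not explicitly stated.

No feature table is provided, so the regulatory elements can only be described from general knowledge of the backbone. pET21a(+) vectors drive the insert from a T7 promoter with a lac operator, so expression requires a host supplying T7 RNA polymerase, and the listing of a T7 sequencing primer is consistent with this. The plasmid confers ampicillin resistance, is recorded as high copy, and is propagated in a cloning strain, DH5alpha. The associated publication concerns structural and functional analysis of Dom34, a key component of no-go mRNA decay, so the construct was presumably made to produce this isolated pelota fragment recombinantly for such structural or biochemical work.
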