>Addgene plasmid #19093 | AF0837(128-241) | addgene partial sequence | sequence record 24443 | T7 5'-TAATACGACTCACTATAGGG-3'
TGCGACATTCCCTCTAGAATATTTTGTTTACTTTAAGAAGGAGATATACATATGCGCCCCGAAATCGTGC
TGCTGACCATTGAGGAAGGTTACGCTGTTGCAGGAGTTCTGAGGCAGTGGGGTGTTGAGGAGATTTTTGA
GGAGAGGATGGGCTACGGAAAGGGTATGGGGGATAGCAGAAAAGAGTTCTTCGGAGAGGTTGCGGCAAAG
CTTGAGAGCTTCGATTTTAAATACCTCATCGTTGCTGGACCGGGATTCGCCAAAAACGATTTTCTCGACT
TTTTGAAGGAGAGGTATCCTGAGATGGCTAAGAATGCCGTTGTGGTGGACGTTTCCTCCGTCGGCTCAAG
GGGCTTCATTGAAATTTTGAAGAGAAGGGTCGTTGACAAAATAGTTCTCGAGCACCACCACCACCACCAC
TGAGATCCGGCTGCTAACAAAGCCCGAAAGGAAGCTGAGTTGGCTGCTGCCACCGCTGAGCAATAACTAG
CATAACCCCTTGGGGCCTCTAAACGGGTCTTGAGGGGTTTTTTGCTGAAAGGAGGAACTATATCCGGATT
GGCGAATGGGACGCGCCCTGTAGCGGCGCATTANGCGCGGCGGGTGTGGNGGTTACGCGCAGCCTGACCG
CTACCTTGCCAGCGCCCTACCGCCCGCTCCTTTCGCTTTCTTCCCTTCCNTTCNCGCCACGTTCGCCGGC
TTTCCCGCANNACGNCTNCGGGGCCNCGCCTTCAGGGTTCCGATTAGTGCTTACGCACTCGACCCAAAAA
CTTGATANGGTGATGNTCACGTATGGCATCGCCTGAAACGTTTCGCCTTGCTTGATCNGTCTTAANTGAN
CTGTCAATGGNNACNACCTTCCGNATCTGATAAGA
